Addgene plasmid #112097: pCMV_AncBE4max_3xHA
Purpose: C:G-to-T:A base editing
Depositing lab: David Liu. Depositing organization: Broad Institute. Publication: Improving cytidine and adenine base editors by expression optimization and ancestral reconstruction. Koblan LW, Doman JL, Wilson C, Levy JM, Tay T, Newby GA, Maianti JP, Raguram A, Liu DR. Nat Biotechnol. 2018 May 29. pii: nbt.4172. doi: 10.1038/nbt.4172. PubMed 29813047.
Backbone
  Vector backbone: pCMV
  Vector type: Mammalian Expression, CRISPR
Growth in bacteria
  Bacterial resistance: Ampicillin, 100 μg/mL
  Growth temperature: 37°C
  Growth strain: Mach1
  Copy number: High Copy
Gene/Insert
  Gene/Insert name: AncBE4max_3xHA
  Species: H. sapiens (human)
  Insert size (bp): 5649
  Promoter: CMV
  Tag / fusion protein: 3xHA (C terminal on insert)
  Cloning method: Unknown
  Sequencing primers: 5′ T7 Forward; 3′ BGH-Reverse
Terms and licenses: Academic/Nonprofit Terms; Industry Terms: Not Available to Industry
How to cite: pCMV_AncBE4max_3xHA was a gift from David Liu (Addgene plasmid # 112097 ; http://n2t.net/addgene:112097 ; RRID:Addgene_112097)
