[The description below was written by a language model from this plasmid's Addgene catalogue record and pLannotate feature annotations shown in this document.]
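Description:
pCMV_AncBE4max_3xHA is a 9,048-nt mammalian expression plasmid on the pCMV backbone that encodes a cytosine base editor for C:G-to-T:A conversion at genomic sites specified by a guide RNA. No guide RNA cassette appears in the feature table, so the guide presumably has to be supplied from a separate construct. The plasmid is propagated in E. coli at high copy from a ColE1/pUC-type origin and selected with ampicillin through the β-lactamase gene and its native promoter. Short fragments of lac regulatory elements, an SV40 promoter remnant and a bom fragment are backbone leftovers. No mammalian selection marker is annotated.

The roughly 5.6 kb insert is driven by the CMV immediate-early enhancer and promoter and terminated by the bovine growth hormone polyadenylation signal. A T7 promoter sits just upstream of the coding region and also serves as a sequencing primer site. The open reading frame is a single fusion. It begins with a cytidine deaminase domain that the annotation tool matches to rat APOBEC1. The "Anc" in the name and the associated publication title suggest this is an ancestrally reconstructed variant of that enzyme. Next comes Streptococcus pyogenes Cas9 carrying the D10A mutation, annotated in two contiguous segments.

A uracil glycosylase inhibitor (UGI) from Bacillus phage PBS2 follows, which blocks excision of the deaminated uracil intermediate. One UGI copy is annotated, and an unannotated gap lies between Cas9 and this UGI. The record does not say what occupies the gap. A C-terminal 3xHA epitope tag completes the fusion, allowing the editor protein to be detected and its level measured, for example by immunoblotting or immunostaining. The construct suits transient transfection experiments in which editing efficiency is compared with editor expression levels.
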