Features (pLannotate 1.2.2; 19 found; start..end, strand, type, name):
    132..335     +  promoter       CMV promoter: human cytomegalovirus (CMV) immediate early promoter
    377..395     +  promoter       T7 promoter: promoter for bacteriophage T7 RNA polymerase
    466..1149    +  CDS            Apobec1: ABEC1_RAT - Experimental evidence at protein level: Swiss-Prot protein existence level 1. Catalytic component of the apolipoprotein B mRNA editing enzyme complex which is responsible for the postranscriptional editing of a CAA codon for Gln to a UAA codon for stop in the APOB mRNA. May also play a role in the epigenetic regulation of gene expression by participating in DNA demethylation. From Rattus norvegicus (Rat).
   1246..2847    +  CDS            dCas9(N): N-terminal portion of catalytically inactive Streptococcus pyogenes dCas9 carrying the D10A mutation (Zetsche et al., 2015)
   2848..5342    +  CDS            Cas9(C) (fragment): C-terminal portion of Streptococcus pyogenes Cas9 (Zetsche et al., 2015)
   5656..5904    +  CDS            UGI: UNGI_BPPB2 - Experimental evidence at protein level: Swiss-Prot protein existence level 1. This protein binds specifically and reversibly to the host uracil-DNA glycosylase, preventing removal of uracil residues from PBS2 DNA by the host uracil-excision repair system. From Bacillus phage PBS2 (Bacteriophage PBS2).
   5974..6054    +  CDS            3xHA: three tandem HA epitope tags
   6109..6333    +  polyA_signal   bGH poly(A) signal: bovine growth hormone polyadenylation signal
   6337..6358    +  promoter       SV40 promoter (fragment): SV40 enhancer and early promoter
   6363..6379    +  misc_feature   MCS (fragment): pBluescript multiple cloning site
   6428..6444    -  protein_bind   lac operator: The lac repressor binds to the lac operator to inhibit transcription in E. coli. This inhibition can be relieved by adding lactose or isopropyl-β-D-thiogalactopyranoside (IPTG). lac repressor encoded by lacI
   6452..6482    -  promoter       lac promoter: promoter for the E. coli lac operon
   6497..6518    -  protein_bind   CAP binding site: CAP binding activates transcription in the presence of cAMP. E. coli catabolite activator protein
   6531..6623    -  CDS            lacI (fragment): lac repressor; lacI; The lac repressor binds to the lac operator to inhibit transcription in E. coli. This inhibition can be relieved by adding lactose or isopropyl-β-D-thiogalactopyranoside (IPTG).
   6806..7394    -  rep_origin     ori: high-copy-number ColE1/pMB1/pBR322/pUC origin of replication
   7565..8425    -  CDS            AmpR: β-lactamase; bla; confers resistance to ampicillin, carbenicillin, and related antibiotics
   8426..8530    -  promoter       AmpR promoter: bla
   8601..8645    -  misc_feature   bom (fragment): basis of mobility region from pBR322
   8800..131     +  enhancer       CMV enhancer (across the origin): human cytomegalovirus immediate early enhancer
>Addgene plasmid #112097 | pCMV_AncBE4max_3xHA | addgene full sequence | sequence record 213982 | Addgene NGS Result
ATATGCCAAGTACGCCCCCTATTGACGTCAATGACGGTAAATGGCCCGCCTGGCATTATGCCCAGTACAT
GACCTTATGGGACTTTCCTACTTGGCAGTACATCTACGTATTAGTCATCGCTATTACCATGGTGATGCGG
TTTTGGCAGTACATCAATGGGCGTGGATAGCGGTTTGACTCACGGGGATTTCCAAGTCTCCACCCCATTG
ACGTCAATGGGAGTTTGTTTTGGCACCAAAATCAACGGGACTTTCCAAAATGTCGTAACAACTCCGCCCC
ATTGACGCAAATGGGCGGTAGGCGTGTACGGTGGGAGGTCTATATAAGCAGAGCTGGTTTAGTGAACCGT
CAGATCCGCTAGAGATCCGCGGCCGCTAATACGACTCACTATAGGGAGAGCCGCCACCATGAAACGGACA
GCCGACGGAAGCGAGTTCGAGTCACCAAAGAAGAAGCGGAAAGTCAGCAGTGAAACCGGACCAGTGGCAG
TGGACCCAACCCTGAGGAGACGGATTGAGCCCCATGAATTTGAAGTGTTCTTTGACCCAAGGGAGCTGAG
GAAGGAGACATGCCTGCTGTACGAGATCAAGTGGGGCACAAGCCACAAGATCTGGCGCCACAGCTCCAAG
AACACCACAAAGCACGTGGAAGTGAATTTCATCGAGAAGTTTACCTCCGAGCGGCACTTCTGCCCCTCTA
CCAGCTGTTCCATCACATGGTTTCTGTCTTGGAGCCCTTGCGGCGAGTGTTCCAAGGCCATCACCGAGTT
CCTGTCTCAGCACCCTAACGTGACCCTGGTCATCTACGTGGCCCGGCTGTATCACCACATGGACCAGCAG
AACAGGCAGGGCCTGCGCGATCTGGTGAATTCTGGCGTGACCATCCAGATCATGACAGCCCCAGAGTACG
ACTATTGCTGGCGGAACTTCGTGAATTATCCACCTGGCAAGGAGGCACACTGGCCAAGATACCCACCCCT
GTGGATGAAGCTGTATGCACTGGAGCTGCACGCAGGAATCCTGGGCCTGCCTCCATGTCTGAATATCCTG
CGGAGAAAGCAGCCCCAGCTGACATTTTTCACCATTGCTCTGCAGTCTTGTCACTATCAGCGGCTGCCTC
CTCATATTCTGTGGGCTACAGGCCTGAAGTCTGGAGGATCTAGCGGAGGATCCTCTGGCAGCGAGACACC
AGGAACAAGCGAGTCAGCAACACCAGAGAGCAGTGGCGGCAGCAGCGGCGGCAGCGACAAGAAGTACAGC
ATCGGCCTGGCCATCGGCACCAACTCTGTGGGCTGGGCCGTGATCACCGACGAGTACAAGGTGCCCAGCA
AGAAATTCAAGGTGCTGGGCAACACCGACCGGCACAGCATCAAGAAGAACCTGATCGGAGCCCTGCTGTT
CGACAGCGGCGAAACAGCCGAGGCCACCCGGCTGAAGAGAACCGCCAGAAGAAGATACACCAGACGGAAG
AACCGGATCTGCTATCTGCAAGAGATCTTCAGCAACGAGATGGCCAAGGTGGACGACAGCTTCTTCCACA
GACTGGAAGAGTCCTTCCTGGTGGAAGAGGATAAGAAGCACGAGCGGCACCCCATCTTCGGCAACATCGT
GGACGAGGTGGCCTACCACGAGAAGTACCCCACCATCTACCACCTGAGAAAGAAACTGGTGGACAGCACC
GACAAGGCCGACCTGCGGCTGATCTATCTGGCCCTGGCCCACATGATCAAGTTCCGGGGCCACTTCCTGA
TCGAGGGCGACCTGAACCCCGACAACAGCGACGTGGACAAGCTGTTCATCCAGCTGGTGCAGACCTACAA
CCAGCTGTTCGAGGAAAACCCCATCAACGCCAGCGGCGTGGACGCCAAGGCCATCCTGTCTGCCAGACTG
AGCAAGAGCAGACGGCTGGAAAATCTGATCGCCCAGCTGCCCGGCGAGAAGAAGAATGGCCTGTTCGGAA
ACCTGATTGCCCTGAGCCTGGGCCTGACCCCCAACTTCAAGAGCAACTTCGACCTGGCCGAGGATGCCAA
ACTGCAGCTGAGCAAGGACACCTACGACGACGACCTGGACAACCTGCTGGCCCAGATCGGCGACCAGTAC
GCCGACCTGTTTCTGGCCGCCAAGAACCTGTCCGACGCCATCCTGCTGAGCGACATCCTGAGAGTGAACA
CCGAGATCACCAAGGCCCCCCTGAGCGCCTCTATGATCAAGAGATACGACGAGCACCACCAGGACCTGAC
CCTGCTGAAAGCTCTCGTGCGGCAGCAGCTGCCTGAGAAGTACAAAGAGATTTTCTTCGACCAGAGCAAG
AACGGCTACGCCGGCTACATTGACGGCGGAGCCAGCCAGGAAGAGTTCTACAAGTTCATCAAGCCCATCC
TGGAAAAGATGGACGGCACCGAGGAACTGCTCGTGAAGCTGAACAGAGAGGACCTGCTGCGGAAGCAGCG
GACCTTCGACAACGGCAGCATCCCCCACCAGATCCACCTGGGAGAGCTGCACGCCATTCTGCGGCGGCAG
GAAGATTTTTACCCATTCCTGAAGGACAACCGGGAAAAGATCGAGAAGATCCTGACCTTCCGCATCCCCT
ACTACGTGGGCCCTCTGGCCAGGGGAAACAGCAGATTCGCCTGGATGACCAGAAAGAGCGAGGAAACCAT
CACCCCCTGGAACTTCGAGGAAGTGGTGGACAAGGGCGCTTCCGCCCAGAGCTTCATCGAGCGGATGACC
AACTTCGATAAGAACCTGCCCAACGAGAAGGTGCTGCCCAAGCACAGCCTGCTGTACGAGTACTTCACCG
TGTATAACGAGCTGACCAAAGTGAAATACGTGACCGAGGGAATGAGAAAGCCCGCCTTCCTGAGCGGCGA
GCAGAAAAAGGCCATCGTGGACCTGCTGTTCAAGACCAACCGGAAAGTGACCGTGAAGCAGCTGAAAGAG
GACTACTTCAAGAAAATCGAGTGCTTCGACTCCGTGGAAATCTCCGGCGTGGAAGATCGGTTCAACGCCT
CCCTGGGCACATACCACGATCTGCTGAAAATTATCAAGGACAAGGACTTCCTGGACAATGAGGAAAACGA
GGACATTCTGGAAGATATCGTGCTGACCCTGACACTGTTTGAGGACAGAGAGATGATCGAGGAACGGCTG
AAAACCTATGCCCACCTGTTCGACGACAAAGTGATGAAGCAGCTGAAGCGGCGGAGATACACCGGCTGGG
GCAGGCTGAGCCGGAAGCTGATCAACGGCATCCGGGACAAGCAGTCCGGCAAGACAATCCTGGATTTCCT
GAAGTCCGACGGCTTCGCCAACAGAAACTTCATGCAGCTGATCCACGACGACAGCCTGACCTTTAAAGAG
GACATCCAGAAAGCCCAGGTGTCCGGCCAGGGCGATAGCCTGCACGAGCACATTGCCAATCTGGCCGGCA
GCCCCGCCATTAAGAAGGGCATCCTGCAGACAGTGAAGGTGGTGGACGAGCTCGTGAAAGTGATGGGCCG
GCACAAGCCCGAGAACATCGTGATCGAAATGGCCAGAGAGAACCAGACCACCCAGAAGGGACAGAAGAAC
AGCCGCGAGAGAATGAAGCGGATCGAAGAGGGCATCAAAGAGCTGGGCAGCCAGATCCTGAAAGAACACC
CCGTGGAAAACACCCAGCTGCAGAACGAGAAGCTGTACCTGTACTACCTGCAGAATGGGCGGGATATGTA
CGTGGACCAGGAACTGGACATCAACCGGCTGTCCGACTACGATGTGGACCATATCGTGCCTCAGAGCTTT
CTGAAGGACGACTCCATCGACAACAAGGTGCTGACCAGAAGCGACAAGAACCGGGGCAAGAGCGACAACG
TGCCCTCCGAAGAGGTCGTGAAGAAGATGAAGAACTACTGGCGGCAGCTGCTGAACGCCAAGCTGATTAC
CCAGAGAAAGTTCGACAATCTGACCAAGGCCGAGAGAGGCGGCCTGAGCGAACTGGATAAGGCCGGCTTC
ATCAAGAGACAGCTGGTGGAAACCCGGCAGATCACAAAGCACGTGGCACAGATCCTGGACTCCCGGATGA
ACACTAAGTACGACGAGAATGACAAGCTGATCCGGGAAGTGAAAGTGATCACCCTGAAGTCCAAGCTGGT
GTCCGATTTCCGGAAGGATTTCCAGTTTTACAAAGTGCGCGAGATCAACAACTACCACCACGCCCACGAC
GCCTACCTAAACGCCGTCGTGGGAACCGCCCTGATCAAAAAGTACCCTAAGCTGGAAAGCGAGTTCGTGT
ACGGCGACTACAAGGTGTACGACGTGCGGAAGATGATCGCCAAGAGCGAGCAGGAAATCGGCAAGGCTAC
CGCCAAGTACTTCTTCTACAGCAACATCATGAACTTTTTCAAGACCGAGATTACCCTGGCCAACGGCGAG
ATCCGGAAGCGGCCTCTGATCGAGACAAACGGCGAAACCGGGGAGATCGTGTGGGATAAGGGCCGGGATT
TTGCCACCGTGCGGAAAGTGCTGAGCATGCCCCAAGTGAATATCGTGAAAAAGACCGAGGTGCAGACAGG
CGGCTTCAGCAAAGAGTCTATCCTGCCCAAGAGGAACAGCGATAAGCTGATCGCCAGAAAGAAGGACTGG
GACCCTAAGAAGTACGGCGGCTTCGACAGCCCCACCGTGGCCTATTCTGTGCTGGTGGTGGCCAAAGTGG
AAAAGGGCAAGTCCAAGAAACTGAAGAGTGTGAAAGAGCTGCTGGGGATCACCATCATGGAAAGAAGCAG
CTTCGAGAAGAATCCCATCGACTTTCTGGAAGCCAAGGGCTACAAAGAAGTGAAAAAGGACCTGATCATC
AAGCTGCCTAAGTACTCCCTGTTCGAGCTGGAAAACGGCCGGAAGAGAATGCTGGCCTCTGCCGGCGAAC
TGCAGAAGGGAAACGAACTGGCCCTGCCCTCCAAATATGTGAACTTCCTGTACCTGGCCAGCCACTATGA
GAAGCTGAAGGGCTCCCCCGAGGATAATGAGCAGAAACAGCTGTTTGTGGAACAGCACAAGCACTACCTG
GACGAGATCATCGAGCAGATCAGCGAGTTCTCCAAGAGAGTGATCCTGGCCGACGCTAATCTGGACAAAG
TGCTGTCCGCCTACAACAAGCACCGGGATAAGCCCATCAGAGAGCAGGCCGAGAATATCATCCACCTGTT
TACCCTGACCAATCTGGGAGCCCCTGCCGCCTTCAAGTACTTTGACACCACCATCGACCGGAAGAGGTAC
ACCAGCACCAAAGAGGTGCTGGACGCCACCCTGATCCACCAGAGCATCACCGGCCTGTACGAGACACGGA
TCGACCTGTCTCAGCTGGGAGGTGACAGCGGCGGGAGCGGCGGGAGCGGGGGGAGCACTAATCTGAGCGA
CATCATTGAGAAGGAGACTGGGAAACAGCTGGTCATTCAGGAGTCCATCCTGATGCTGCCTGAGGAGGTG
GAGGAAGTGATCGGCAACAAGCCAGAGTCTGACATCCTGGTGCACACCGCCTACGACGAGTCCACAGATG
AGAATGTGATGCTGCTGACCTCTGACGCCCCCGAGTATAAGCCTTGGGCCCTGGTCATCCAGGATTCTAA
CGGCGAGAATAAGATCAAGATGCTGAGCGGAGGATCCGGAGGATCTGGAGGCAGCACCAACCTGTCTGAC
ATCATCGAGAAGGAGACAGGCAAGCAGCTGGTCATCCAGGAGAGCATCCTGATGCTGCCCGAAGAAGTCG
AAGAAGTGATCGGAAACAAGCCTGAGAGCGATATCCTGGTCCATACCGCCTACGACGAGAGTACCGACGA
AAATGTGATGCTGCTGACATCCGACGCCCCAGAGTATAAGCCCTGGGCTCTGGTCATCCAGGATTCCAAC
GGAGAGAACAAAATCAAAATGCTGTCTGGCGGCTCAAAAAGAACCGCCGACGGCAGCGAATTCGAGCCCA
AGAAGAAGAGGAAAGTCGGATCCTACCCATACGATGTTCCAGATTACGCTTATCCCTACGACGTGCCTGA
TTATGCATACCCATATGATGTCCCCGACTATGCCTAACCGGTCATCATCACCATCACCATTGAGTTTAAA
CCCGCTGATCAGCCTCGACTGTGCCTTCTAGTTGCCAGCCATCTGTTGTTTGCCCCTCCCCCGTGCCTTC
CTTGACCCTGGAAGGTGCCACTCCCACTGTCCTTTCCTAATAAAATGAGGAAATTGCATCGCATTGTCTG
AGTAGGTGTCATTCTATTCTGGGGGGTGGGGTGGGGCAGGACAGCAAGGGGGAGGATTGGGAAGACAATA
GCAGGCATGCTGGGGATGCGGTGGGCTCTATGGCTTCTGAGGCGGAAAGAACCAGCTGGGGCTCGATACC
GTCGACCTCTAGCTAGAGCTTGGCGTAATCATGGTCATAGCTGTTTCCTGTGTGAAATTGTTATCCGCTC
ACAATTCCACACAACATACGAGCCGGAAGCATAAAGTGTAAAGCCTAGGATGCCTAATGAGTGAGCTAAC
TCACATTAATTGCGTTGCGCTCACTGCCCGCTTTCCAGTCGGGAAACCTGTCGTGCCAGCTGCATTAATG
AATCGGCCAACGCGCGGGAAGAGGCGGTTTGCGTATTGGGCGCTCTTCCGCTTCCTCGCTCACTGACTCG
CTGCGCTCGGTCGTTCGGCTGCGGCGAGCGGTATCAGCTCACTCAAAGGCGGTAATACGGTTATCCACAG
AATCAGGGGATAACGCAGGAAAGAACATGTGAGCAAAAGGCCAGCAAAAGGCCAGGAACCGTAAAAAGGC
CGCGTTGCTGGCGTTTTTCCATAGGCTCCGCCCCCCTGACGAGCATCACAAAAATCGACGCTCAAGTCAG
AGGTGGCGAAACCCGACAGGACTATAAAGATACCAGGCGTTTCCCCCTGGAAGCTCCCTCGTGCGCTCTC
CTGTTCCGACCCTGCCGCTTACCGGATACCTGTCCGCCTTTCTCCCTTCGGGAAGCGTGGCGCTTTCTCA
TAGCTCACGCTGTAGGTATCTCAGTTCGGTGTAGGTCGTTCGCTCCAAGCTGGGCTGTGTGCACGAACCC
CCCGTTCAGCCCGACCGCTGCGCCTTATCCGGTAACTATCGTCTTGAGTCCAACCCGGTAAGACACGACT
TATCGCCACTGGCAGCAGCCACTGGTAACAGGATTAGCAGAGCGAGGTATGTAGGCGGTGCTACAGAGTT
CTTGAAGTGGTGGCCTAACTACGGCTACACTAGAAGAACAGTATTTGGTATCTGCGCTCTGCTGAAGCCA
GTTACCTTCGGAAAAAGAGTTGGTAGCTCTTGATCCGGCAAACAAACCACCGCTGGTAGCGGTGGTTTTT
TTGTTTGCAAGCAGCAGATTACGCGCAGAAAAAAAGGATCTCAAGAAGATCCTTTGATCTTTTCTACGGG
GTCTGACACTCAGTGGAACGAAAACTCACGTTAAGGGATTTTGGTCATGAGATTATCAAAAAGGATCTTC
ACCTAGATCCTTTTAAATTAAAAATGAAGTTTTAAATCAATCTAAAGTATATATGAGTAAACTTGGTCTG
ACAGTTACCAATGCTTAATCAGTGAGGCACCTATCTCAGCGATCTGTCTATTTCGTTCATCCATAGTTGC
CTGACTCCCCGTCGTGTAGATAACTACGATACGGGAGGGCTTACCATCTGGCCCCAGTGCTGCAATGATA
CCGCGAGACCCACGCTCACCGGCTCCAGATTTATCAGCAATAAACCAGCCAGCCGGAAGGGCCGAGCGCA
GAAGTGGTCCTGCAACTTTATCCGCCTCCATCCAGTCTATTAATTGTTGCCGGGAAGCTAGAGTAAGTAG
TTCGCCAGTTAATAGTTTGCGCAACGTTGTTGCCATTGCTACAGGCATCGTGGTGTCACGCTCGTCGTTT
GGTATGGCTTCATTCAGCTCCGGTTCCCAACGATCAAGGCGAGTTACATGATCCCCCATGTTGTGCAAAA
AAGCGGTTAGCTCCTTCGGTCCTCCGATCGTTGTCAGAAGTAAGTTGGCCGCAGTGTTATCACTCATGGT
TATGGCAGCACTGCATAATTCTCTTACTGTCATGCCATCCGTAAGATGCTTTTCTGTGACTGGTGAGTAC
TCAACCAAGTCATTCTGAGAATAGTGTATGCGGCGACCGAGTTGCTCTTGCCCGGCGTCAATACGGGATA
ATACCGCGCCACATAGCAGAACTTTAAAAGTGCTCATCATTGGAAAACGTTCTTCGGGGCGAAAACTCTC
AAGGATCTTACCGCTGTTGAGATCCAGTTCGATGTAACCCACTCGTGCACCCAACTGATCTTCAGCATCT
TTTACTTTCACCAGCGTTTCTGGGTGAGCAAAAACAGGAAGGCAAAATGCCGCAAAAAAGGGAATAAGGG
CGACACGGAAATGTTGAATACTCATACTCTTCCTTTTTCAATATTATTGAAGCATTTATCAGGGTTATTG
TCTCATGAGCGGATACATATTTGAATGTATTTAGAAAAATAAACAAATAGGGGTTCCGCGCACATTTCCC
CGAAAAGTGCCACCTGACGTCGACGGATCGGGAGATCGATCTCCCGATCCCCTAGGGTCGACTCTCAGTA
CAATCTGCTCTGATGCCGCATAGTTAAGCCAGTATCTGCTCCCTGCTTGTGTGTTGGAGGTCGCTGAGTA
GTGCGCGAGCAAAATTTAAGCTACAACAAGGCAAGGCTTGACCGACAATTGCATGAAGAATCTGCTTAGG
GTTAGGCGTTTTGCGCTGCTTCGCGATGTACGGGCCAGATATACGCGTTGACATTGATTATTGACTAGTT
ATTAATAGTAATCAATTACGGGGTCATTAGTTCATAGCCCATATATGGAGTTCCGCGTTACATAACTTAC
GGTAAATGGCCCGCCTGGCTGACCGCCCAACGACCCCCGCCCATTGACGTCAATAATGACGTATGTTCCC
ATAGTAACGCCAATAGGGACTTTCCATTGACGTCAATGGGTGGAGTATTTACGGTAAACTGCCCACTTGG
CAGTACATCAAGTGTATC
